>Addgene plasmid #16577 | pSin-EF2-Sox2-Pur | depositor full sequence | sequence record 8515 | Author sequence
CGGACCGCCACTGCCAATTACCTGTGGTTTCATTTACTCTAAACCTGTGATTCCTCTGAATTATTTTCAT
TTTAAAGAAATTGTATTTGTTAAATATGTACTACAAACTTAGTAGTTGGAAGGGCTAATTCACTCCCAAA
GAAGACAAGATATCCTTGATCTGTGGATCTACCACACACAAGGCTACTTCCCTGATTAGCAGAACTACAC
ACCAGGGCCAGGGGTCAGATATCCACTGACCTTTGGATGGTGCTACAAGCTAGTACCAGTTGAGCCAGAT
AAGGTAGAAGAGGCCAATAAAGGAGAGAACACCAGCTTGTTACACCCTGTGAGCCTGCATGGGATGGATG
ACCCGGAGAGAGAAGTGTTAGAGTGGAGGTTTGACAGCCGCCTAGCATTTCATCACGTGGCCCGAGAGCT
GCATCCGGAGTACTTCAAGAACTGCTGATATCGAGCTTGCTACAAGGGACTTTCCGCTGGGGACTTTCCA
GGGAGGCGTGGCCTGGGCGGGACTGGGGAGTGGCGAGCCCTCAGATCCTGCATATAAGCAGCTGCTTTTT
GCCTGTACTGGGTCTCTCTGGTTAGACCAGATCTGAGCCTGGGAGCTCTCTGGCTAACTAGGGAACCCAC
TGCTTAAGCCTCAATAAAGCTTGCCTTGAGTGCTTCAAGTAGTGTGTGCCCGTCTGTTGTGTGACTCTGG
TAACTAGAGATCCCTCAGACCCTTTTAGTCAGTGTGGAAAATCTCTAGCAGTGGCGCCCGAACAGGGACT
TGAAAGCGAAAGGGAAACCAGAGGAGCTCTCTCGACGCAGGACTCGGCTTGCTGAAGCGCGCACGGCAAG
AGGCGAGGGGCGGCGACTGGTGAGTACGCCAAAAATTTTGACTAGCGGAGGCTAGAAGGAGAGAGATGGG
TGCGAGAGCGTCAGTATTAAGCGGGGGAGAATTAGATCGCGATGGGAAAAAATTCGGTTAAGGCCAGGGG
GAAAGAAAAAATATAAATTAAAACATATAGTATGGGCAAGCAGGGAGCTAGAACGATTCGCAGTTAATCC
TGGCCTGTTAGAAACATCAGAAGGCTGTAGACAAATACTGGGACAGCTACAACCATCCCTTCAGACAGGA
TCAGAAGAACTTAGATCATTATATAATACAGTAGCAACCCTCTATTGTGTGCATCAAAGGATAGAGATAA
AAGACACCAAGGAAGCTTTAGACAAGATAGAGGAAGAGCAAAACAAAAGTAAGACCACCGCACAGCAAGC
GGCCGCTGATCTTCAGACCTGGAGGAGGAGATATGAGGGACAATTGGAGAAGTGAATTATATAAATATAA
AGTAGTAAAAATTGAACCATTAGGAGTAGCACCCACCAAGGCAAAGAGAAGAGTGGTGCAGAGAGAAAAA
AGAGCAGTGGGAATAGGAGCTTTGTTCCTTGGGTTCTTGGGAGCAGCAGGAAGCACTATGGGCGCAGCGT
CAATGACGCTGACGGTACAGGCCAGACAATTATTGTCTGGTATAGTGCAGCAGCAGAACAATTTGCTGAG
GGCTATTGAGGCGCAACAGCATCTGTTGCAACTCACAGTCTGGGGCATCAAGCAGCTCCAGGCAAGAATC
CTGGCTGTGGAAAGATACCTAAAGGATCAACAGCTCCTGGGGATTTGGGGTTGCTCTGGAAAACTCATTT
GCACCACTGCTGTGCCTTGGAATGCTAGTTGGAGTAATAAATCTCTGGAACAGATTTGGAATCACACGAC
CTGGATGGAGTGGGACAGAGAAATTAACAATTACACAAGCTTAATACACTCCTTAATTGAAGAATCGCAA
AACCAGCAAGAAAAGAATGAACAAGAATTATTGGAATTAGATAAATGGGCAAGTTTGTGGAATTGGTTTA
ACATAACAAATTGGCTGTGGTATATAAAATTATTCATAATGATAGTAGGAGGCTTGGTAGGTTTAAGAAT
AGTTTTTGCTGTACTTTCTATAGTGAATAGAGTTAGGCAGGGATATTCACCATTATCGTTTCAGACCCAC
CTCCCAACCCCGAGGGGACCCGACAGGCCCGAAGGAATAGAAGAAGAAGGTGGAGAGAGAGACAGAGACA
GATCCATTCGATTAGTGAACGGATCTCGACGGTATCGCCACAAATGGCAGTATTCATCCACAATTTTAAA
AGAAAGGGGGGGATTGGGGGGTACAGTGCAGGGGAAAGAATAGTAGACATAATAGCAACAGACATACAAA
CTAAAGAATTACAAAAACAAATTACAAAAATTCAAAATTTTCGGGTTTATTACAGGGACAGCAGAGATCC
ACTTTGGTCGATAAGCTTTGCAAAGATGGATAAAGTTTTAAACAGAGAGGAATCTTTGCAGCTAATGGAC
CTTCTAGGTCTTGAAAGGAGTGGGAATTGGCTCCGGTGCCCGTCAGTGGGCAGAGCGCACATCGCCCACA
GTCCCCGAGAAGTTGGGGGGAGGGGTCGGCAATTGAACCGGTGCCTAGAGAAGGTGGCGCGGGGTAAACT
GGGAAAGTGATGTCGTGTACTGGCTCCGCCTTTTTCCCGAGGGTGGGGGAGAACCGTATATAAGTGCAGT
AGTCGCCGTGAACGTTCTTTTTCGCAACGGGTTTGCCGCCAGAACACAGGTAAGTGCCGTGTGTGGTTCC
CGCGGGCCTGGCCTCTTTACGGGTTATGGCCCTTGCGTGCCTTGAATTACTTCCACCTGGCTGCAGTACG
TGATTCTTGATCCCGAGCTTCGGGTTGGAAGTGGGTGGGAGAGTTCGAGGCCTTGCGCTTAAGGAGCCCC
TTCGCCTCGTGCTTGAGTTGAGGCCTGGCCTGGGCGCTGGGGCCGCCGCGTGCGAATCTGGTGGCACCTT
CGCGCCTGTCTCGCTGCTTTCGATAAGTCTCTAGCCATTTAAAATTTTTGATGACCTGCTGCGACGCTTT
TTTTCTGGCAAGATAGTCTTGTAAATGCGGGCCAAGATCTGCACACTGGTATTTCGGTTTTTGGGGCCGC
GGGCGGCGACGGGGCCCGTGCGTCCCAGCGCACATGTTCGGCGAGGCGGGGCCTGCGAGCGCGGCCACCG
AGAATCGGACGGGGGTAGTCTCAAGCTGGCCGGCCTGCTCTGGTGCCTGGCCTCGCGCCGCCGTGTATCG
CCCCGCCCTGGGCGGCAAGGCTGGCCCGGTCGGCACCAGTTGCGTGAGCGGAAAGATGGCCGCTTCCCGG
CCCTGCTGCAGGGAGCTCAAAATGGAGGACGCGGCGCTCGGGAGAGCGGGCGGGTGAGTCACCCACACAA
AGGAAAAGGGCCTTTCCGTCCTCAGCCGTCGCTTCATGTGACTCCACGGAGTACCGGGCGCCGTCCAGGC
ACCTCGATTAGTTCTCGAGCTTTTGGAGTACGTCGTCTTTAGGTTGGGGGGAGGGGTTTTATGCGATGGA
GTTTCCCCACACTGAGTGGGTGGAGACTGAAGTTAGGCCAGCTTGGCACTTGATGTAATTCTCCTTGGAA
TTTGCCCTTTTTGAGTTTGGATCTTGGTTCATTCTCAAGCCTCAGACAGTGGTTCAAAGTTTTTTTCTTC
CATTTCAGGTGTCGTGAGGAATTCGATTCCGCATGTACAACATGATGGAGACGGAGCTGAAGCCGCCGGG
CCCGCAGCAAACTTCGGGGGGCGGCGGCGGCAACTCCACCGCGGCGGCGGCCGGCGGCAACCAGAAAAAC
AGCCCGGACCGCGTCAAGCGGCCCATGAATGCCTTCATGGTGTGGTCCCGCGGGCAGCGGCGCAAGATGG
CCCAGGAGAACCCCAAGATGCACAACTCGGAGATCAGCAAGCGCCTGGGCGCCGAGTGGAAACTTTTGTC
GGAGACGGAGAAGCGGCCGTTCATCGACGAGGCTAAGCGGCTGCGAGCGCTGCACATGAAGGAGCACCCG
GATTATAAATACCGGCCCCGGCGGAAAACCAAGACGCTCATGAAGAAGGATAAGTACACGCTGCCCGGCG
GGCTGCTGGCCCCCGGCGGCAATAGCATGGCGAGCGGGGTCGGGGTGGGCGCCGGCCTGGGCGCGGGCGT
GAACCAGCGCATGGACAGTTACGCGCACATGAACGGCTGGAGCAACGGCAGCTACAGCATGATGCAGGAC
CAGCTGGGCTACCCGCAGCACCCGGGCCTCAATGCGCACGGCGCAGCGCAGATGCAGCCCATGCACCGCT
ACGACGTGAGCGCCCTGCAGTACAACTCCATGACCAGCTCGCAGACCTACATGAACGGCTCGCCCACCTA
CAGCATGTCCTACTCGCAGCAGGGCACCCCTGGCATGGCTCTTGGCTCCATGGGTTCGGTGGTCAAGTCC
GAGGCCAGCTCCAGCCCCCCTGTGGTTACCTCTTCCTCCCACTCCAGGGCGCCCTGCCAGGCCGGGGACC
TCCGGGACATGATCAGCATGTATCTCCCCGGCGCCGAGGTGCCGGAACCCGCCGCCCCCAGCAGACTTCA
CATGTCCCAGCACTACCAGAGCGGCCCGGTGCCCGGCACGGCCATTAACGGCACACTGCCCCTCTCACAC
ATGTGAGGGCCGGAAATCACTAGTTCGAAGGATCCGCATGCATCTAGGGCGGCCAATTCCGCCCCTCTCC
CTCCCCCCCCCCTAACGTTACTGGCCGAAGCCGCTTGGAATAAGGCCGGTGTGCGTTTGTCTATATGTGA
TTTTCCACCATATTGCCGTCTTTTGGCAATGTGAGGGCCCGGAAACCTGGCCCTGTCTTCTTGACGAGCA
TTCCTAGGGGTCTTTCCCCTCTCGCCAAAGGAATGCAAGGTCTGTTGAATGTCGTGAAGGAAGCAGTTCC
TCTGGAAGCTTCTTGAAGACAAACAACGTCTGTAGCGACCCTTTGCAGGCAGCGGAACCCCCCACCTGGC
GACAGGTGCCTCTGCGGCCAAAAGCCACGTGTATAAGATACACCTGCAAAGGCGGCACAACCCCAGTGCC
ACGTTGTGAGTTGGATAGTTGTGGAAAGAGTCAAATGGCTCTCCTCAAGCGTATTCAACAAGGGGCTGAA
GGATGCCCAGAAGGTACCCCATTGTATGGGATCTGATCTGGGGCCTCGGTGCACATGCTTTACATGTGTT
TAGTCGAGGTTAAAAAAACGTCTAGGCCCCCCGAACCACGGGGACGTGGTTTTCCTTTGAAAAACACGAT
GATAAGCTTGCCACAACCCACAAGGAGACGACCTTCCATGACCGAGTACAAGCCCACGGTGCGCCTCGCC
ACCCGCGACGACGTCCCCCGGGCCGTACGCACCCTCGCCGCCGCGTTCGCCGACTACCCCGCCACGCGCC
ACACCGTCGACCCGGACCGCCACATCGAGCGGGTCACCGAGCTGCAAGAACTCTTCCTCACGCGCGTCGG
GCTCGACATCGGCAAGGTGTGGGTCGCGGACGACGGCGCCGCGGTGGCGGTCTGGACCACGCCGGAGAGC
GTCGAAGCGGGGGCGGTGTTCGCCGAGATCGGCCCGCGCATGGCCGAGTTGAGCGGTTCCCGGCTGGCCG
CGCAGCAACAGATGGAAGGCCTCCTGGCGCCGCACCGGCCCAAGGAGCCCGCGTGGTTCCTGGCCACCGT
CGGCGTCTCGCCCGACCACCAGGGCAAGGGTCTGGGCAGCGCCGTCGTGCTCCCCGGAGTGGAGGCGGCC
GAGCGCGCCGGGGTGCCCGCCTTCCTGGAGACCTCCGCGCCCCGCAACCTCCCCTTCTACGAGCGGCTCG
GCTTCACCGTCACCGCCGACGTCGAGTGCCCGAAGGACCGCGCGACCTGGTGCATGACCCGCAAGCCCGG
TGCCTGATAATAGGCGGCCGCTCGAGACCTAGAAAAACATGGAGCAATCACAAGTAGCAATACAGCAGCT
ACCAATGCTGATTGTGCCTGGCTAGAAGCACAAGAGGAGGAGGAGGTGGGTTTTCCAGTCACACCTCAGG
TACCTTTAAGACCAATGACTTACAAGGCAGCTGTAGATCTTAGCCACTTTTTAAAAGAAAAGGGGGGACT
GGAAGGGCTAATTCACTCCCAACGAAGACAAGATCTGCTTTTTGCTTGTACTGGGTCTCTCTGGTTAGAC
CAGATCTGAGCCTGGGAGCTCTCTGGCTAACTAGGGAACCCACTGCTTAAGCCTCAATAAAGCTTGCCTT
GAGTGCTTCAAGTAGTGTGTGCCCGTCTGTTGTGTGACTCTGGTAACTAGAGATCCCTCAGACCCTTTTA
GTCAGTGTGGAAAATCTCTAGCAGTAGTAGTTCATGTCATCTTATTATTCAGTATTTATAACTTGCAAAG
AAATGAATATCAGAGAGTGAGAGGCCTTGACATTATAATAGATTTAGCAGGAATTGAACTAGGAGTGGAG
CACACAGGCAAAGTTCTAGAGCTCGCTGATCAGCCTCGACTGTGCCTTCTAGTTGCCAGCCATCTGTTGT
TTGCCCCTCCCCCGTGCCTTCCTTGACCCTGGAAGGTGCCACTCCCACTGTCCTTTCCTAATAAAATGAG
GAAATTGCATCGCATTGTCTGAGTAGGTGTCATTCTATTCTGGGGGGTGGGGTGGGGCAGGACAGCAAGG
GGGAGGATTGGGAAGACAATAGCAGGCATGCTGGGGATGCGGTGGGCTCTATGGCTTCTGAGGCGGAAAG
AACCAGCTGGGGGCGCGCCCCTCGAGGCCGCCATGGTCATAGCTGTTTGACGTCAGGTGGCACTTTTCGG
GGAAATGTGCGCGGAACCCCTATTTGTTTATTTTTCTAAATACATTCAAATATGTATCCGCTCATGAGAC
AATAACCCTGATAAATGCTTCAATAATATTGAAAAAGGAAGAGTATGAGTATTCAACATTTCCGTGTCGC
CCTTATTCCCTTTTTTGCGGCATTTTGCCTTCCTGTTTTTGCTCACCCAGAAACGCTGGTGAAAGTAAAA
GATGCTGAAGATCAGTTGGGTGCACGAGTGGGTTACATCGAACTGGATCTCAACAGCGGTAAGATCCTTG
AGAGTTTTCGCCCCGAAGAACGTTTTCCAATGATGAGCACTTTTAAAGTTCTGCTATGTGGCGCGGTATT
ATCCCGTATTGACGCCGGGCAAGAGCAACTCGGTCGCCGCATACACTATTCTCAGAATGACTTGGTTGAG
TACTCACCAGTCACAGAAAAGCATCTTACGGATGGCATGACAGTAAGAGAATTATGCAGTGCTGCCATAA
CCATGAGTGATAACACTGCGGCCAACTTACTTCTGACAACGATCGGAGGACCGAAGGAGCTAACCGCTTT
TTTGCACAACATGGGGGATCATGTAACTCGCCTTGATCGTTGGGAACCGGAGCTGAATGAAGCCATACCA
AACGACGAGCGTGACACCACGATGCCTGTAGCAATGGCAACAACGTTGCGCAAACTATTAACTGGCGAAC
TACTTACTCTAGCTTCCCGGCAACAATTAATAGACTGGATGGAGGCGGATAAAGTTGCAGGACCACTTCT
GCGCTCGGCCCTTCCGGCTGGCTGGTTTATTGCTGATAAATCTGGAGCCGGTGAGCGTGGGTCTCGCGGT
ATCATTGCAGCACTGGGGCCAGATGGTAAGCCCTCCCGTATCGTAGTTATCTACACGACGGGGAGTCAGG
CAACTATGGATGAACGAAATAGACAGATCGCTGAGATAGGTGCCTCACTGATTAAGCATTGGTAACTGTC
AGACCAAGTTTACTCATATATACTTTAGATTGATTTAAAACTTCATTTTTAATTTAAAAGGATCTAGGTG
AAGATCCTTTTTGATAATCTCATGACCAAAATCCCTTAACGTGAGTTTTCGTTCCACTGAGCGTCAGACC
CCGTAGAAAAGATCAAAGGATCTTCTTGAGATCCTTTTTTTCTGCGCGTAATCTGCTGCTTGCAAACAAA
AAAACCACCGCTACCAGCGGTGGTTTGTTTGCCGGATCAAGAGCTACCAACTCTTTTTCCGAAGGTAACT
GGCTTCAGCAGAGCGCAGATACCAAATACTGTCCTTCTAGTGTAGCCGTAGTTAGGCCACCACTTCAAGA
ACTCTGTAGCACCGCCTACATACCTCGCTCTGCTAATCCTGTTACCAGTGGCTGCTGCCAGTGGCGATAA
GTCGTGTCTTACCGGGTTGGACTCAAGACGATAGTTACCGGATAAGGCGCAGCGGTCGGGCTGAACGGGG
GGTTCGTGCACACAGCCCAGCTTGGAGCGAACGACCTACACCGAACTGAGATACCTACAGCGTGAGCATT
GAGAAAGCGCCACGCTTCCCGAAGGGAGAAAGGCGGACAGGTATCCGGTAAGCGGCAGGGTCGGAACAGG
AGAGCGCACGAGGGAGCTTCCAGGGGGAAACGCCTGGTATCTTTATAGTCCTGTCGGGTTTCGCCACCTC
TGACTTGAGCGTCGATTTTTGTGATGCTCGTCAGGGGGGCGGAGCCTATGGAAAAACGCCAGCAACGCGG
CCTTTTTACGGTTCCTGGCCTTTTGC
Features (pLannotate 1.2.2; 19 found; start..end, strand, type, name):
    116..445     +  CDS            nef (fragment): NEF_HV1BR - Experimental evidence at protein level: Swiss-Prot protein existence level 1. Extracellular Nef protein targets CD4(+) T-lymphocytes for apoptosis by interacting with CXCR4 surface receptors (PubMed:14990729). From Human immunodeficiency virus type 1 group M subtype B (isolate BRU/LAI) (HIV-1).
    493..750     +  LTR            5' LTR (truncated): truncated 5' long terminal repeat (LTR) from HIV-1
    797..922     +  misc_feature   HIV-1 Ψ: packaging signal of human immunodeficiency virus type 1
    906..1269    +  CDS            HIV-1 gag (fragment): gag protein from human immunodeficiency virus 1; gag
   1415..1648    +  misc_feature   RRE: The Rev response element (RRE) of HIV-1 allows for Rev-dependent mRNA export from the nucleus to the cytoplasm.
   2025..2125    +  CDS            Rev (fragment): human immunodeficiency virus 1 (HIV-1) Rev protein; rev; enhances nuclear export of unspliced and incompletely spliced viral mRNAs
   2164..2281    +  misc_feature   cPPT/CTS: central polypurine tract and central termination sequence of HIV-1
   2336..2402    +  CDS            small t antigen (fragment): SV40 (simian virus 40) small t antigen
   2409..3587    +  promoter       EF-1α promoter: strong constitutive promoter for human elongation factor EF-1α
   3603..4553    +  CDS            SOX2: SOX2_HUMAN - Experimental evidence at protein level: Swiss-Prot protein existence level 1. Transcription factor that forms a trimeric complex with OCT4 on DNA and controls the expression of a number of genes involved in embryonic development such as YES1, FGF4, UTF1 and ZFP206 (By similarity). Binds to the proximal enhancer region of NANOG (By similarity). Critical for early embryogenesis and for embryonic stem cell pluripotency (PubMed:18035408). Downstream SRRT target that mediates the promotion of neural stem cell self-renewal (By similarity). Keeps neural cells undifferentiated by countera
   4723..5185    +  misc_feature   IRES: internal ribosome entry site (IRES) of the encephalomyocarditis virus (EMCV)
   5218..5817    +  CDS            PuroR: puromycin N-acetyltransferase; pac from Streptomyces; confers resistance to puromycin
   5824..6018    +  CDS            nef (fragment): NEF_HV1Z2 - Experimental evidence at protein level: Swiss-Prot protein existence level 1. Extracellular Nef protein targets CD4(+) T-lymphocytes for apoptosis by interacting with CXCR4 surface receptors. From Human immunodeficiency virus type 1 group M subtype D (isolate Z2/CDC-Z34) (HIV-1).
   6020..6253    +  LTR            3' LTR (ΔU3): self-inactivating 3' long terminal repeat (LTR) from HIV-1
   6410..6634    +  polyA_signal   bGH poly(A) signal: bovine growth hormone polyadenylation signal
   6638..6659    +  promoter       SV40 promoter (fragment): SV40 enhancer and early promoter
   6730..6834    +  promoter       AmpR promoter: bla
   6835..7695    +  CDS            AmpR: β-lactamase; bla; confers resistance to ampicillin, carbenicillin, and related antibiotics
   7866..8454    +  rep_origin     ori: high-copy-number ColE1/pMB1/pBR322/pUC origin of replication
