[The description below was written by a language model from this plasmid's Addgene catalogue record and pLannotate feature annotations shown in this document.]
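Description:
pSin-EF2-Sox2-Pur is a self-inactivating HIV-1-based lentiviral transfer plasmid for expressing human SOX2 in mammalian cells. It is built on the pSin4-EF2-IRES-Pur backbone, which the record says was derived by modifying an earlier SIN lentiviral vector. In bacteria it is maintained through a high-copy ColE1/pUC-type origin and an ampicillin resistance gene (β-lactamase). The full depositor sequence is about 8.5 kb, consistent with a roughly 7.5 kb backbone carrying a roughly 1 kb insert.

The viral portion runs from a truncated 5' LTR through the Ψ packaging signal with an adjoining gag fragment, the Rev response element and the cPPT/CTS. It ends in a ΔU3 3' LTR followed by a bovine growth hormone polyadenylation signal. The U3 deletion is copied to both LTRs during reverse transcription, so the integrated provirus lacks LTR promoter activity and expression depends on the internal promoter. That promoter is human EF-1α, a strong constitutive element, and it drives a bicistronic transcript. The SOX2 coding sequence, cloned between EcoRI and SpeI sites, comes first, and an EMCV IRES then allows translation of puromycin N-acetyltransferase. Puromycin selection therefore enriches for transduced cells that express the SOX2 message. The short nef, rev, SV40 small t and SV40 promoter fragments in the annotation appear to be residual backbone sequence rather than functional units.

Virus is produced by supplying packaging and envelope functions in trans, and the depositor notes compatibility with psPAX2 and pMD2.G. The associated publication describes deriving induced pluripotent stem cell lines from human somatic cells, so the vector delivers SOX2 as a reprogramming factor.
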