Addgene plasmid #16577: pSin-EF2-Sox2-Pur
Depositing lab: James Thomson. Depositing organization: University of Wisconsin, Madison. Publication: Induced pluripotent stem cell lines derived from human somatic cells. Yu J, Vodyanik MA, Smuga-Otto K, Antosiewicz-Bourget J, Frane JL, Tian S, Nie J, Jonsdottir GA, Ruotti V, Stewart R, Slukvin II, Thomson JA. Science. 2007 Dec 21. 318(5858):1917-20. 10.1126/science.1151526 PubMed 18029452.
Backbone
  Vector backbone: pSin4-EF2-IRES-Pur
  Backbone size w/o insert (bp): 7500
  Vector type: Mammalian Expression, Lentiviral
  Selectable markers: Puromycin
Growth in bacteria
  Bacterial resistance: Ampicillin, 100 μg/mL
  Growth temperature: 37°C
  Growth strain: Stbl3
  Copy number: High Copy
Gene/Insert
  Gene/Insert name: Homo sapiens SRY (sex determining region Y)-box 2 (SOX2) (alt name: Sox2)
  Species: H. sapiens (human)
  Insert size (bp): 1000
  GenBank ID: NM_003106
  Entrez Gene: SOX2 (a.k.a. ANOP3, MCOPS3)
  Cloning method: Restriction Enzyme; 5′ cloning site EcoRI (not destroyed); 3′ cloning site SpeI (not destroyed)
  Sequencing primers: 5′ EF-1a Forward; 3′ n/a
Resource information
  A portion of this plasmid was derived from a plasmid made by: SINF-EF-G (from Dr. Robert Hawley, George Washington University) was modified to make the lentiviral backbone.
Terms and licenses: Academic/Nonprofit Terms; Industry Terms: Not Available to Industry
Depositor comments: The psPAX2 packaging plasmid and pMD2.G envelope plasmid can be used with this vector.
How to cite: pSin-EF2-Sox2-Pur was a gift from James Thomson (Addgene plasmid # 16577 ; http://n2t.net/addgene:16577 ; RRID:Addgene_16577)
