>Addgene plasmid #16577 | pSin-EF2-Sox2-Pur | addgene partial sequence | sequence record 22742 | 16577 with EF-1a-F
TCGTGAGGATTCGATTCCGCATGTACAACATGATGGAGACGGAGCTGAAGCCGCCGGGCCCGCAGCAAAC
TTCGGGGGGCGGCGGCGGCAACTCCACCGCGGCGGCGGCCGGCGGCAACCAGAAAAACAGCCCGGACCGC
GTCAAGCGGCCCATGAATGCCTTCATGGTGTGGTCCCGCGGGCAGCGGCGCAAGATGGCCCAGGAGAACC
CCAAGATGCACAACTCGGAGATCAGCAAGCGCCTGGGCGCCGAGTGGAAACTTTTGTCGGAGACGGAGAA
GCGGCCGTTCATCGACGAGGCTAAGCGGCTGCGAGCGCTGCACATGAAGGAGCACCCGGATTATAAATAC
CGGCCCCGGCGGAAAACCAAGACGCTCATGAAGAAGGATAAGTACACGCTGCCCGGCGGGCTGCTGGCCC
CCGGCGGCAATAGCATGGCGAGCGGGGT
